>Addgene plasmid #210288 | pUdOm8.1 | addgene full sequence | sequence record 422572 | Addgene NGS Result
GACTAGCGGAAACACAGAAAAAAGCCCGCACCTGACAGTGCGGGCTTTTTTTTTCGACCAAAGGGACATT
GATTATTGACTAGTTATTAATAGTAATCAATTACGGGGTCATTAGTTCATAGCCCATATATGGAGTTCCG
CGTTACATAACTTACGGTAAATGGCCCGCCTGGCTGACCGCCCAACGACCCCCGCCCATTGACGTCAATA
ATGACGTATGTTCCCATAGTAACGCCAATAGGGACTTTCCATTGACGTCAATGGGTGGAGTATTTACGGT
AAACTGCCCACTTGGCAGTACATCAAGTGTATCATATGCCAAGTACGCCCCCTATTGACGTCAATGACGG
TAAATGGCCCGCCTGGCATTATGCCCAGTACATGACCTTATGGGACTTTCCTACTTGGCAGTACATCTAC
GTATTAGTCATCGCTATTACCATGGTGATGCGGTTTTGGCAGTACATCAATGGGCGTGGATAGCGGTTTG
ACTCACGGGGATTTCCAAGTCTCCACCCCATTGACGTCAATGGGAGTTTGTTTTGGCACCAAAATCAACG
GGACTTTCCAAAATGTCGTAACAACTCCGCCCCATTGACGCAAATGGGCGGTAGGCGTGTACGGTGGGAG
GTCTATATAAGCAGAGCTCTCCGAAGAGCCGAGTGTCTTCGGTTCGAGACCGAATTCGCGAGCTCTCGCT
AGCCAGTTTAAACAATTGCGGCCGCGTACTAGTCTATCGATTTGGATCCACCCTGCAGGAAGTCTAGACC
GTCGACACGGTCTCTGAGAGAAGACACGTCGCTCTTCGACGTAAGTAACTGAAACTTGTTTATTGCAGCT
TATAATGGTTACAAATAAAGCAATAGCATCACAAATTTCACAAATAAAGCATTTTTTTCACTGCATTCTA
GTTGTGGTTTGTCCAAACTCATCAATGTATCTTATCATGTCTGGATCCTCGGTACCAAATTCCAGAAAAG
AGGCCTCCCGAAAGGGGGGCCTTTTTTCGTTTTGGTCCTAAGCTTAACTGGCCGTCGTTTTACAGTGTTG
ACAATTAATCATCGGCATAGTATATCGGCATAGTATAATACGACAAGGTGAGGAACTAAACCATGGCCAA
GTTGACCAGTGCCGTTCCGGTGCTCACCGCGCGCGACGTCGCCGGAGCGGTCGAGTTCTGGACCGACCGG
CTCGGGTTCTCCCGGGACTTCGTGGAGGACGACTTCGCCGGTGTGGTCCGGGACGACGTGACCCTGTTCA
TCAGCGCGGTCCAGGACCAGGTGGTGCCGGACAACACCCTGGCCTGGGTGTGGGTGCGCGGCCTGGACGA
GCTGTACGCCGAGTGGTCGGAGGTCGTGTCCACGAACTTCCGGGACGCCTCCGGGCCGGCCATGACCGAG
ATCGGCGAGCAGCCGTGGGGGCGGGAGTTCGCCCTGCGCGACCCGGCCGGCAACTGCGTGCACTTCGTGG
CCGAGGAGCAGGACTGATAATACGACTCACTATAGGGTAACTAATTGAGGCGCGCCTACCACCGTCAAAA
AAAACGGCGCTTTTTAGCGCCGTTTTTATTTTTCAACCTTCCTAGGTAAGTGACCCTTTAGTGAGGGTTA
ATTTAGAAAAGATCAAAGGATCTTCTTGAGATCCTTTTTTTCTGCGCGTAATCTGCTGCTTGCAAACAAA
AAAACCACCGCTACCAGCGGTGGTTTGTTTGCCGGATCAAGAGCTACCAACTCTTTTTCCGAAGGTAACT
GGCTTCAGCAGAGCGCAGATACCAAATACTGTTCTTCTAGTGTAGCCGTAGTTAGGCCACCACTTCAAGA
ACTCTGTAGCACCGCCTACATACCTCGCTCTGCTAATCCTGTTACCAGTGGCTGCTGCCAGTGGCGATAA
GTCGTGTCTTACCGGGTTGGACTCAAGACGATAGTTACCGGATAAGGCGCAGCGGTCGGGCTGAACGGGG
GGTTCGTGCACACAGCCCAGCTTGGAGCGAACGACCTACACCGAACTGAGATACCTACAGCGTGAGCTAT
GAGAAAGCGCCACGCTTCCCGAAGGGAGAAAGGCGGACAGGTATCCGGTAAGCGGCAGGGTCGGAACAGG
AGAGCGCACGAGGGAGCTTCCAGGGGGAAACGCCTGGTATCTTTATAGTCCTGTCGGGTTTCGCCACCTC
TGACTTGAGCGTCGATTTTTGTGATGCTCGTCAGGGGGGCGGAGCCTATGGAAAAACGCCAGCAACGCGG
CCCAGGAAACAGCTATGACCATGCCCGGGTAAGT
Features (pLannotate 1.2.2; 9 found; start..end, strand, type, name):
     65..444     +  enhancer       CMV enhancer: human cytomegalovirus immediate early enhancer
    445..648     +  promoter       CMV promoter: human cytomegalovirus (CMV) immediate early promoter
    823..957     +  polyA_signal   SV40 poly(A) signal: SV40 polyadenylation signal
   1027..1044    +  CDS            lacZα (fragment): LacZα fragment of β-galactosidase; lacZ fragment
   1047..1094    +  promoter       EM7 promoter: synthetic bacterial promoter&nbsp
   1113..1487    +  CDS            BleoR: antibiotic-binding protein; Sh ble from Streptoalloteichus hindustanus; confers resistance to bleomycin, phleomycin, and Zeocin™
   1488..1506    +  promoter       T7 promoter: promoter for bacteriophage T7 RNA polymerase
   1595..1613    -  promoter       T3 promoter: promoter for bacteriophage T3 RNA polymerase
   1636..2224    +  rep_origin     ori: high-copy-number ColE1/pMB1/pBR322/pUC origin of replication
