[The description below was written by a language model from this plasmid's Addgene catalogue record and pLannotate feature annotations shown in this document.]
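Description:
pUdOm8.1 is a very compact (2,274 bp) empty backbone from the pUdO series of minimised plasmids, catalogued as a mammalian expression and synthetic biology vector intended for high-level expression of a gene of interest in mammalian cells. It carries no insert. It replicates in E. coli from a high-copy ColE1/pUC-type origin, and its only resistance marker is BleoR (Sh ble from Streptoalloteichus hindustanus), whose product binds bleomycin-family antibiotics and so confers resistance to Zeocin.

The expression unit consists of the human cytomegalovirus immediate early enhancer and promoter followed, after an unannotated gap of roughly 170 bp, by the SV40 polyadenylation signal. This gap is presumably where a coding sequence would be cloned, although the record does not describe the cloning sites. A gene placed there would be transcribed strongly and constitutively by CMV and its transcript terminated and polyadenylated by the SV40 signal. Downstream, BleoR is driven by the short synthetic bacterial EM7 promoter. The catalogue lists Zeocin as a selectable marker in addition to the bacterial resistance, but the feature table annotates no separate eukaryotic promoter upstream of the resistance gene, so the basis for any selection in mammalian cells is not evident from the record. The remaining annotations are an 18 bp lacZα fragment and T7 and T3 promoter sequences lying between the resistance gene and the origin. These appear to be short remnants or linker elements rather than functional parts of the expression cassette. The small size and single marker make the plasmid suited to transient transfection and as a lean chassis for building expression constructs.
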