Addgene plasmid #210288: pUdOm8.1
Purpose: (Empty Backbone) Empty backbone with zeocin resistance for high expression in mammalian cells
Depositing lab: Corrie daCosta. Depositing organization: University of Ottawa. Publication: pUdOs: Concise Plasmids for Bacterial and Mammalian Cells. Manigat FO, Connell LB, Stewart BN, LePabic AR, Tessier CJG, Emlaw JR, Calvert ND, Rossl A, Shuhendler AJ, daCosta CJB, Campbell-Valois FX. ACS Synth Biol. 2024 Jan 18. doi: 10.1021/acssynbio.3c00408. PubMed 38235654.
Backbone
  Vector backbone: pUdOm8.1
  Backbone size (bp): 2274
  Vector type: Mammalian Expression, Synthetic Biology
  Promoter: CMV
  Selectable markers: Zeocin
Growth in bacteria
  Bacterial resistance: Bleocin (Zeocin), 50 μg/mL
  Growth temperature: 37°C
  Growth strain: DH5alpha
  Copy number: High Copy
Terms and licenses: Academic/Nonprofit Terms; Industry Terms: Not Available to Industry
How to cite: pUdOm8.1 was a gift from Corrie daCosta (Addgene plasmid # 210288 ; http://n2t.net/addgene:210288 ; RRID:Addgene_210288)
